>Addgene plasmid #26017 | pMLLKA-J72026 | depositor full sequence | sequence record 12205 | Author sequence
GATCTGAAGCAATATCTTCACGTATAAGGAGGTATTTCATGGGTAAGCCTATCCCTAACCCTCTGCTGGG
TCTCGATTCTACGGGATCCTAACTCGCTCCTCAGGCTTCCTCGCTCACTGACTCGCTGCGCTCGGTCGTT
CGGCTGCGGCGAGCGGTATCAGCTCACTCAAAGGCGGTAATCAATTCGACCCAGCTTTCTTGTACAAAGT
GGTTGATCGGATCTCTTAGACGTCAGGTGGCACTTTTCGGGGAAATGTGCGCGGAACCCCTATTTGTTTA
TTTTTCTAAATACATTCAAATATGTATCCGCTCATGAGACAATAACCCTGATAAATGCTTCAATAATATT
GAAAAAGGAAGAGTATGAGTATTCAACATTTCCGTGTCGCCCTTATTCCCTTTTTTGCGGCATTTTGCCT
TCCTGTTTTTGCTCACCCAGAAACGCTGGTGAAAGTAAAAGATGCAGAGGATCAGTTGGGTGCACGAGTG
GGTTACATCGAACTGGATCTCAACAGCGGTAAGATCCTTGAGAGTTTTCGCCCCGAAGAACGTTTTCCAA
TGATGAGCACTTTTAAAGTTCTGCTATGTGGCGCGGTATTATCCCGTATTGACGCCGGGCAAGAGCAACT
CGGTCGCCGCATACACTATTCTCAGAATGACTTGGTTGAGTACTCACCAGTCACAGAAAAGCATCTTACG
GATGGCATGACAGTAAGAGAATTATGCAGTGCTGCCATAACCATGAGTGATAACACTGCGGCCAACTTAC
TTCTGACAACGATCGGAGGACCGAAGGAGCTAACCGCTTTTTTGCACAACATGGGGGATCATGTAACTCG
CCTTGATCGTTGGGAACCGGAGCTGAATGAAGCCATACCAAACGACGAGCGTGACACCACGATGCCTGTA
GCAATGGCAACAACGTTGCGCAAACTATTAACTGGCGAACTACTTACTCTAGCTTCCCGGCAACAATTAA
TAGACTGGATGGAGGCGGATAAAGTTGCAGGACCACTTCTGCGCTCGGCCCTTCCGGCTGGCTGGTTTAT
TGCTGATAAATCTGGAGCCGGTGAGCGTGGGTCTCGCGGTATCATTGCAGCACTGGGGCCAGATGGTAAG
CCCTCCCGTATCGTAGTTATCTACACGACGGGGAGTCAGGCAACTATGGATGAACGAAATAGACAGATCG
CTGAGATAGGTGCCTCACTGATTAAGCATTGGTAACTGTCAGACCAAGTTTACTCATATATACTTTAGAT
TGATTTAAAACTTCATTTTTAATTTAAAAGGATCTAGGTGAAGATCCTTTTTGATAATCGGATCTCTGAA
GACTCTCGAGCTGCAGGACTCACAGCTCCTCGGATCTGCTGATCCTTCAACTCAGCAAAAGTTCGATTTA
TTCAACAAAGCCACGTTGTGTCTCAAAATCTCTGATGTTACATTGCACAAGATAAAAATATATCATCATG
AACAATAAAACTGTCTGCTTACATAAACAGTAATACAAGGGGTGTTATGAGCCATATTCAACGGGAAACG
TCTTGCTCCAGGCCGCGATTAAATTCCAACATGGATGCTGATTTATATGGGTATAAATGGGCTCGCGATA
ATGTCGGGCAATCAGGTGCGACAATCTATCGATTGTATGGGAAGCCCGATGCGCCAGAGTTGTTTCTGAA
ACATGGCAAAGGTAGCGTTGCCAATGATGTTACAGATGAGATGGTCAGACTAAACTGGCTGACGGAATTT
ATGCCTCTTCCGACCATCAAGCATTTTATCCGTACTCCTGATGATGCATGGTTACTCACCACTGCGATCC
CCGGGAAAACAGCATTCCAGGTATTAGAAGAATATCCTGATTCAGGTGAAAATATTGTTGATGCGCTGGC
AGTGTTCCTGCGCCGGTTGCATTCGATTCCTGTTTGTAATTGTCCTTTTAACAGCGATCGCGTATTTCGT
CTCGCTCAGGCGCAATCACGAATGAATAACGGTTTGGTTGATGCGAGTGATTTTGATGACGAGCGTAATG
GCTGGCCTGTTGAACAAGTCTGGAAAGAAATGCATAAGCTTTTGCCATTCTCACCGGATTCAGTCGTCAC
TCATGGTGATTTCTCACTTGATAACCTTATTTTTGACGAGGGGAAATTAATAGGTTGTATTGATGTTGGA
CGAGTCGGAATCGCAGACCGATACCAGGATCTTGCCATCCTATGGAACTGCCTCGGTGAGTTTTCTCCTT
CATTACAGAAACGGCTTTTTCAAAAATATGGTATTGATAATCCTGATATGAATAAATTGCAGTTTCATTT
GATGCTCGATGAGTTTTTCTAATCAGAATTGGTTAATTGGTTGTAACACTGGCAGAGCATTACGCTGACT
TGACGGGAGGATCTAGCAGTTCAACCTGTTGATAGTACGTACTAAGCTCTCATGTTTCACGTACTAAGCT
CTCATGTTTAACGTACTAAGCTCTCATGTTTAACGAACTAAACCCTCATGGCTAACGTACTAAGCTCTCA
TGGCTAACGTACTAAGCTCTCATGTTTCACGTACTAAGCTCTCATGTTTGAACAATAAAATTAATATAAA
TCAGCAACTTAAATAGCCTCTAAGGTTTTAAGTTTTATAAGAAAAAAAAGAATATATAAGGCTTTTAAAG
CTTTTAAGGTTTAACGGTTGTGGACAACAAGCCAGGGATGTAACGCACTGAGAAGCCCTTAGAGCCTCTC
AAAGCAATTTTGAGTGACACAGGAACACTTAACGGCTGACATGGGAATTAGCCATGGGCCCGTGCGAATC
ACGGATCTCCCGATCAAGAATTGCCATTATCAACAAGTTTGTACAAAAAAGCAGGCTCCGAATTGGTATC
ACGAGGCAGAATTTCAGATAAAAAAAATCCTTAGCTTTCGCTAAGGATCTGAAGTGGAATTCATGA
Features (pLannotate 1.2.2; 8 found; start..end, strand, type, name):
     42..83      +  CDS            V5 tag: epitope tag from simian virus 5
    189..213     -  protein_bind   attB2: mutant version of attB; recombination site for the Gateway® BP reaction BP Clonase™
    260..364     +  promoter       AmpR promoter: bla
    365..1225    +  CDS            AmpR: β-lactamase; bla; confers resistance to ampicillin, carbenicillin, and related antibiotics
   1517..2332    +  CDS            KanR: aminoglycoside phosphotransferase; aph(3')-Ia; confers resistance to kanamycin in bacteria or G418 (Geneticin®) in eukaryotes
   2415..2771    +  rep_origin     R6K γ ori: γ replication origin from E. coli plasmid R6K; requires the R6K initiator protein pi for replication
   2833..2857    +  protein_bind   attB1: mutant version of attB; recombination site for the Gateway® BP reaction BP Clonase™
   2881..2918    -  terminator     bacterial terminator (fragment): putative bacterial transcription terminator
