[The description below was written by a language model from this plasmid's Addgene catalogue record and pLannotate feature annotations shown in this document.]
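Description:
pMLLKA-J72026 is a small bacterial synthetic-biology part plasmid built on the pMLL-KA backbone, catalogued as a "2ab assembly vector". It is a basic-part carrier rather than an expression construct. The backbone carries two complete resistance genes, an ampicillin marker (β-lactamase with its own bla promoter) and a kanamycin marker (aminoglycoside phosphotransferase). The depositor notes that both antibiotics are needed for selection, which fits the "KA" in the backbone name. Replication depends on the R6K γ origin, which fires only when the pi initiator protein is supplied in trans, so the plasmid is maintained in a pir+ E. coli host and is recorded as low copy.

The payload is an 84 bp part, J72026 (also called Bmll36), described as an N-terminal V5 epitope tag preceded by a ribosome binding site. It lies between a BglII site on the 5′ side and a BamHI site on the 3′ side, both retained. These enzymes leave compatible ends, so such flanks allow BglBrick-style idempotent joining of parts. The annotation finds the V5 coding segment near the start of the sequence; the RBS is not annotated separately. No promoter driving the part is recorded, consistent with its role as a module to be placed upstream of an open reading frame so that the resulting protein is translated with a V5 tag for antibody detection or purification.

The table also shows attB1 and attB2 Gateway-type recombination sites and a fragment of a putative bacterial terminator near the part, but the record does not explain their role in the assembly scheme. The annotated sequence is 2,936 nt, somewhat more than the stated backbone and insert sizes combined.
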