Addgene plasmid #26017: pMLLKA-J72026
Depositing lab: Christopher Anderson. Depositing organization: University of California, Berkeley.
Backbone
  Vector backbone: pMLL-KA
  Backbone size w/o insert (bp): 2646
  Vector type: Synthetic Biology ; 2ab assembly vector
Growth in bacteria
  Bacterial resistance: Ampicillin and Kanamycin, 100 & 50 μg/mL
  Growth temperature: 37°C
  Growth strain: Other
  Growth instructions: Provided in a pir+ strain. Grow at 37C
  Copy number: Low Copy
Gene/Insert
  Gene/Insert name: N terminal V5 tag with RBS (alt names: Bmll36; J72026)
  Insert size (bp): 84
  Cloning method: Restriction Enzyme; 5′ cloning site BglII (not destroyed); 3′ cloning site BamHI (not destroyed)
  Sequencing primers: 5′ gtatcacgaggcagaatttcag
Terms and licenses: Academic/Nonprofit Terms; Industry Terms: Not Available to Industry
Depositor comments: Note that this plasmid needs to be grown in both Kanamycin and Ampicillin
How to cite: pMLLKA-J72026 was a gift from Christopher Anderson (Addgene plasmid # 26017 ; http://n2t.net/addgene:26017 ; RRID:Addgene_26017)
