>Addgene plasmid #26017 | pMLLKA-J72026 | addgene partial sequence | sequence record 32286 | 26017 with pMLL-5 (5' gtatcacgaggcagaatttcag 3')
CTACTTCCTAGGACTGAAGTGGAATTCATGAGATCTGAAGCAATATCTTCACGTATAAGGAGGTATTTCA
TGGGTAAGCCTATCCCTAACCCTCTGCTGGGTCTCGATTCTACGGGATCCTAACTCGCTCCTCAGGCTTC
CTCGCTCACTGACTCGCTGCGCTCGGTCGTTCGGCTGCGGCGAGCGGTATCAGCTCACTCAAAGGCGGTA
ATCAATTCGACCCAGCTTTCTTGTACAAAGTGGTTGATCGGATCTCTTAGACGTCAGGTGGCACTTTTCG
GGGAAATGTGCGCGGAACCCCTATTTGTTTATTTTTCTAAATACATTCAAATATGTATCCGCTCATGAGA
CAATAACCCTGATAAATGCTTCAATAATATTGAAAAAGGAAGAGTATGAGTATTCAACATTTCCGTGTCG
CCCTTATTCCCTTTTTTGCGGCATTTTGCCTTCCTGTTTTTGCTCACCCAGAAACGCTGGTGAAAGTAAA
AGATGCAGAGGATCAGTTGGGTGCACGAGTGGGTTACATCGAACTGGATCTCAACAGCGGTAAGATCCTT
GAGAGTTTTCGCCCCGAAGAACGTTTTCCAATGATGAGCACTTTTAAAGTTCTGCTATGTGGCGCGGTAT
TATCCCGTATTGACGCCGGGCAAGAGCAACTCGGTCGCCGCATACACTATTCTCAGAATGACTTGGTTGA
GTACTCACCAGTCACAGAAAAGCATCTTACGGATGGCATGACAGTAAGAGAATTATGCAGTGCTGCCATA
ACCATGAGTGATAACACTGCGGCCAACTTACTTCTGACAACGATCGGAGGACCGAAGGAGCTAACCGCTT
TTT
